Addgene plasmid #58749: pUltra-dox
Purpose: (Empty Backbone) doxycycline inducible multicistronic lentiviral gene expression system.
Depositing lab: Yildirim Dogan & Kitai Kim. Depositing organization: Memorial Sloan-Kettering Cancer Center.
Backbone
  Vector backbone: pUltra-Chili
  Backbone manufacturer: Moore Lab, Addgene plasmid 48687
  Modifications to backbone: replace Ubic-promoter in pUltra-chili with Tre2. Tre2 was amplified from pSLIK-Neo-TGmiR-luc (Addgene plasmid 25745).
  Vector type: Mammalian Expression, Lentiviral, RNAi
  Promoter: TRE2 upstream of minimal CMV promoter
Growth in bacteria
  Bacterial resistance: Ampicillin, 100 μg/mL
  Growth temperature: 30°C
  Growth strain: Stbl3
  Copy number: High Copy
Gene/Insert
  Cloning method: Restriction Enzyme
  Sequencing primers: 5′ DsRed1-C
Terms and licenses: Academic/Nonprofit Terms; Industry Terms: Not Available to Industry
Depositor comments: Full plasmid sequencing found that plasmid only encodes 5 of 7 tetO repeats in the TRE - depositing lab confirmed that the plasmid is still functional. This plasmid needs to be used with a second plasmid containing a constitutively expressed puromycin-selectable RTTA3 (Reverse Tet-Transactivator)--Addgene plasmids 58750 and 58751. The advantage to other dox-inducible systems are: 1) better silencing in off condition because of the newer generation TRE2/RTTA3 2) you can induce to express two genes of interest (GOI) at the same time from one plasmid. 3) when the system is induced by dox, besides the GOI the tomato-reporter is induced to be expressed too, so you can actually see that the genes must be switched on. loxP5171 at positions after cppt and before WPRE
How to cite: pUltra-dox was a gift from Yildirim Dogan & Kitai Kim (Addgene plasmid # 58749 ; http://n2t.net/addgene:58749 ; RRID:Addgene_58749)
