[The description below was written by a language model from this plasmid's Addgene catalogue record and pLannotate feature annotations shown in this document.]
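Description:
pUltra-dox is an empty lentiviral backbone for doxycycline-inducible, multicistronic gene expression in mammalian cells, derived from pUltra-Chili by replacing its ubiquitin C promoter with a TRE2 element placed upstream of a minimal CMV promoter. It is propagated in E. coli through a high-copy ColE1/pUC-type origin with ampicillin selection (AmpR), and also carries an f1 origin, an SV40 origin and residual lac, T3 and T7 elements from the cloning backbone. The viral portion has an RSV promoter driving a truncated HIV-1 5' LTR, followed by the Ψ packaging signal, a gag fragment, RRE, cPPT/CTS, WPRE, a truncated 3' LTR and an SV40 poly(A) signal. This RSV-driven chimeric 5' LTR arrangement is typical of third-generation transfer vectors, which need packaging functions supplied in trans.

The inducible cassette encodes the dTomato reporter followed by a T2A peptide, which yields separate polypeptides from a single transcript. According to the depositor, two genes of interest can be co-expressed with dTomato, so red fluorescence reports that induction has occurred. The feature tables annotate only the T2A, and the cloning sites are not described. Two lox5171 sites, one after the cPPT and one before the WPRE, flank the whole promoter-reporter cassette in the same orientation, which would allow Cre-mediated excision.

The vector contains no transactivator and must be paired with a second plasmid that constitutively expresses a puromycin-selectable rtTA3. Full sequencing showed only five of the seven tetO repeats. This matches the fragmentary TRE in the 7,484-nt long-read record, whereas the 7,569-nt analyzer record shows a complete element. The depositor reports that the plasmid is still functional.
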