Features (pLannotate 1.2.2; 29 found; start..end, strand, type, name):
      1..589     +  rep_origin     ori: high-copy-number ColE1/pMB1/pBR322/pUC origin of replication
    772..864     +  CDS            lacI (fragment): lac repressor; lacI; The lac repressor binds to the lac operator to inhibit transcription in E. coli. This inhibition can be relieved by adding lactose or isopropyl-β-D-thiogalactopyranoside (IPTG).
    877..898     +  protein_bind   CAP binding site: CAP binding activates transcription in the presence of cAMP. E. coli catabolite activator protein
    913..943     +  promoter       lac promoter: promoter for the E. coli lac operon
    951..967     +  protein_bind   lac operator: The lac repressor binds to the lac operator to inhibit transcription in E. coli. This inhibition can be relieved by adding lactose or isopropyl-β-D-thiogalactopyranoside (IPTG). lac repressor encoded by lacI
   1012..1030    +  promoter       T3 promoter: promoter for bacteriophage T3 RNA polymerase
   1058..1284    +  promoter       RSV promoter: Rous sarcoma virus enhancer/promoter
   1285..1465    +  LTR            5' LTR (truncated): truncated 5' long terminal repeat (LTR) from HIV-1
   1512..1637    +  misc_feature   HIV-1 Ψ: packaging signal of human immunodeficiency virus type 1
   1621..1984    +  CDS            HIV-1 gag (fragment): gag protein from human immunodeficiency virus 1; gag
   2130..2363    +  misc_feature   RRE: The Rev response element (RRE) of HIV-1 allows for Rev-dependent mRNA export from the nucleus to the cytoplasm.
   2740..2840    +  CDS            Rev (fragment): human immunodeficiency virus 1 (HIV-1) Rev protein; rev; enhances nuclear export of unspliced and incompletely spliced viral mRNAs
   2890..3007    +  misc_feature   cPPT/CTS: central polypurine tract and central termination sequence of HIV-1
   3054..3087    -  protein_bind   lox5171: Cre-mediated recombination occurs in the 8-bp core sequence (GTACACAT). lox5171 sites are compatible with each other, but incompatible with loxP or loxN sites (Lee and Saito, 1988). Cre recombinase
   3089..3303    +  protein_bind   tetracycline response element (fragment): contains seven copies of the tetracycline operator tetO tetracycline repressor TetR
   3321..3359    +  promoter       minimal CMV promoter: human cytomegalovirus (CMV) immediate early promoter
   3472..4173    +  CDS            dTomato: dTomato is a basic (constitutively fluorescent) orange fluorescent protein published in 2004, derived from Discosoma sp.. It is reported to be a somewhat slowly-maturing dimer with low acid sensitivity.
   4261..4313    +  CDS            T2A (fragment): 2A peptide from Thosea asigna virus capsid protein Eukaryotic ribosomes fail to insert a peptide bond between the Gly and Pro residues, yielding separate polypeptides.
   4336..4369    -  protein_bind   lox5171: Cre-mediated recombination occurs in the 8-bp core sequence (GTACACAT). lox5171 sites are compatible with each other, but incompatible with loxP or loxN sites (Lee and Saito, 1988). Cre recombinase
   4381..4969    +  misc_feature   WPRE: woodchuck hepatitis virus posttranscriptional regulatory element
   4990..5127    +  CDS            nef (fragment): NEF_HV1LA - Experimental evidence at protein level: Swiss-Prot protein existence level 1. Extracellular Nef protein targets CD4(+) T-lymphocytes for apoptosis by interacting with CXCR4 surface receptors. From Human immunodeficiency virus type 1 group M subtype B (isolate Lai) (HIV-1).
   5113..5293    +  LTR            5' LTR (truncated): truncated 5' long terminal repeat (LTR) from HIV-1
   5365..5486    +  polyA_signal   SV40 poly(A) signal: SV40 polyadenylation signal
   5526..5661    +  rep_origin     SV40 ori: SV40 origin of replication
   5682..5700    -  promoter       T7 promoter: promoter for bacteriophage T7 RNA polymerase
   5708..5863    +  CDS            lacZα (fragment): LacZα fragment of β-galactosidase; lacZ fragment
   5868..6296    +  rep_origin     f1 ori (sequence partly withheld): f1 bacteriophage origin of replication; arrow indicates direction of (+) strand synthesis
   6349..6453    +  promoter       AmpR promoter: bla
   6454..7314    +  CDS            AmpR: β-lactamase; bla; confers resistance to ampicillin, carbenicillin, and related antibiotics
>Addgene plasmid #58749 | pUltra-dox | addgene full sequence | sequence record 474986 | Addgene Long Read Sequencing Result
TTGAGATCCTTTTTTTCTGCGCGTAATCTGCTGCTTGCAAACAAAAAAACCACCGCTACCAGCGGTGGTT
TGTTTGCCGGATCAAGAGCTACCAACTCTTTTTCCGAAGGTAACTGGCTTCAGCAGAGCGCAGATACCAA
ATACTGTTCTTCTAGTGTAGCCGTAGTTAGGCCACCACTTCAAGAACTCTGTAGCACCGCCTACATACCT
CGCTCTGCTAATCCTGTTACCAGTGGCTGCTGCCAGTGGCGATAAGTCGTGTCTTACCGGGTTGGACTCA
AGACGATAGTTACCGGATAAGGCGCAGCGGTCGGGCTGAACGGGGGGTTCGTGCACACAGCCCAGCTTGG
AGCGAACGACCTACACCGAACTGAGATACCTACAGCGTGAGCTATGAGAAAGCGCCACGCTTCCCGAAGG
GAGAAAGGCGGACAGGTATCCGGTAAGCGGCAGGGTCGGAACAGGAGAGCGCACGAGGGAGCTTCCAGGG
GGAAACGCCTGGTATCTTTATAGTCCTGTCGGGTTTCGCCACCTCTCACTTGAGCGTCGATTTTTGTGAT
GCTCGTCAGGGGGGCGGAGCCTATGGAAAAACGCCAGCAACGCGGCCTTTTTACGGTTCCTGGCCTTTTG
CTGGCCTTTTGCTCACATGTTCTTTCCTGCGTTATCCCCTGATTCTGTGGATAACCGTATTACCGCCTTT
GAGTGAGCTGATACCGCTCGCCGCAGCCGAACGACCGAGCGCAGCGAGTCAGTGAGCGAGGAAGCGGAAG
AGCGCCCAATACGCAAACCGCCTCTCCCCGCGCGTTGGCCGATTCATTAATGCAGCTGGCACGACAGGTT
TCCCGACTGGAAAGCGGGCAGTGAGCGCAACGCAATTAATGTGAGTTAGCTCACTCATTAGGCACCCCAG
GCTTTACACTTTATGCTTCCGGCTCGTATGTTGTGTGGAATTGTGAGCGGATAACAATTTCACACAGGAA
ACAGCTATGACCATGATTACGCCAAGCGCGCAATTAACCCTCACTAAAGGGAACAAAAGCTGGAGCTGCA
AGCTTAATGTAGTCTTATGCAATACTCTTGTAGTCTTGCAACATGGTAACGATGAGTTAGCAACATGCCT
TACAAGGAGAGAAAAAGCACCGTGCATGCCGATTGGTGGAAGTAAGGTGGTACGATCGTGCCTTATTAGG
AAGGCAACAGACGGGTCTGACATGGATTGGACGAACCACTGAATTGCCGCATTGCAGAGATATTGTATTT
AAGTGCCTAGCTCGATACATAAACGGGTCTCTCTGGTTAGACCAGATCTGAGCCTGGGAGCTCTCTGGCT
AACTAGGGAACCCACTGCTTAAGCCTCAATAAAGCTTGCCTTGAGTGCTTCAAGTAGTGTGTGCCCGTCT
GTTGTGTGACTCTGGTAACTAGAGATCCCTCAGACCCTTTTAGTCAGTGTGGAAAATCTCTAGCAGTGGC
GCCCGAACAGGGACTTGAAAGCGAAAGGGAAACCAGAGGAGCTCTCTCGACGCAGGACTCGGCTTGCTGA
AGCGCGCACGGCAAGAGGCGAGGGGCGGCGACTGGTGAGTACGCCAAAAATTTTGACTAGCGGAGGCTAG
AAGGAGAGAGATGGGTGCGAGAGCGTCAGTATTAAGCGGGGGAGAATTAGATCGCGATGGGAAAAAATTC
GGTTAAGGCCAGGGGGAAAGAAAAAATATAAATTAAAACATATAGTATGGGCAAGCAGGGAGCTAGAACG
ATTCGCAGTTAATCCTGGCCTGTTAGAAACATCAGAAGGCTGTAGACAAATACTGGGACAGCTACAACCA
TCCCTTCAGACAGGATCAGAAGAACTTAGATCATTATATAATACAGTAGCAACCCTCTATTGTGTGCATC
AAAGGATAGAGATAAAAGACACCAAGGAAGCTTTAGACAAGATAGAGGAAGAGCAAAACAAAAGTAAGAC
CACCGCACAGCAAGCGGCCGCTGATCTTCAGACCTGGAGGAGGAGATATGAGGGACAATTGGAGAAGTGA
ATTATATAAATATAAAGTAGTAAAAATTGAACCATTAGGAGTAGCACCCACCAAGGCAAAGAGAAGAGTG
GTGCAGAGAGAAAAAAGAGCAGTGGGAATAGGAGCTTTGTTCCTTGGGTTCTTGGGAGCAGCAGGAAGCA
CTATGGGCGCAGCGTCAATGACGCTGACGGTACAGGCCAGACAATTATTGTCTGGTATAGTGCAGCAGCA
GAACAATTTGCTGAGGGCTATTGAGGCGCAACAGCATCTGTTGCAACTCACAGTCTGGGGCATCAAGCAG
CTCCAGGCAAGAATCCTGGCTGTGGAAAGATACCTAAAGGATCAACAGCTCCTGGGGATTTGGGGTTGCT
CTGGAAAACTCATTTGCACCACTGCTGTGCCTTGGAATGCTAGTTGGAGTAATAAATCTCTGGAACAGAT
TTGGAATCACACGACCTGGATGGAGTGGGACAGAGAAATTAACAATTACACAAGCTTAATACACTCCTTA
ATTGAAGAATCGCAAAACCAGCAAGAAAAGAATGAACAAGAATTATTGGAATTAGATAAATGGGCAAGTT
TGTGGAATTGGTTTAACATAACAAATTGGCTGTGGTATATAAAATTATTCATAATGATAGTAGGAGGCTT
GGTAGGTTTAAGAATAGTTTTTGCTGTACTTTCTATAGTGAATAGAGTTAGGCAGGGATATTCACCATTA
TCGTTTCAGACCCACCTCCCAACCCCGAGGGGACCCGACAGGCCCGAAGGAATAGAAGAAGAAGGTGGAG
AGAGAGACAGAGACAGATCCATTCGATTAGTGAACGGATCGGCACTGCGTGCGCCAATTCTGCAGACAAA
TGGCAGTATTCATCCACAATTTTAAAAGAAAAGGGGGGATTGGGGGGTACAGTGCAGGGGAAAGAATAGT
AGACATAATAGCAACAGACATACAAACTAAAGAATTACAAAAACAAATTACAAAAATTCAAAATTTTCGG
GTTTATTACAGGGACAGCAGAGATCCAGTTTGGTTAATTAACGATAACTTCGTATAATGTGTACTATACG
AAGTTATCTCGAGTTTACCACTCCCTATCAGTGATAGAGAAAAGTGAAAGTCGAGTTTACCACTCCCTAT
CAGTGATAGAGAAAAGTGAAAGTCGAGTTTACCACTCCCTATCAGTGATAGAGAAAAGTGAAAGTCGAGT
TTACCACTCCCTATCAGTGATAGAGAAAAGTGAAAGTCGAGTTTACCACTCCCTATCAGTGATAGAGAAA
AGTGAAAGTCGAGCTCGGTACCCGGGTCGAGGTAGGCGTGTACGGTGGGAGGCCTATATAAGCAGAGCTC
GTTTAGTGAACCGTCAGATCGCCTGGAGACGCCATCCACGCTGTTTTGACCTCCATAGAAGACACCGGGA
CCGATCCAGCCTCCGCGGACCGGTGGATCGATCCCGCCACCATGGTGAGCAAGGGCGAGGAGGTCATCAA
AGAGTTCATGCGCTTCAAGGTGCGCATGGAGGGCTCCATGAACGGCCACGAGTTCGAGATCGAGGGCGAG
GGCGAGGGCCGCCCCTACGAGGGCACCCAGACCGCCAAGCTGAAGGTGACCAAGGGCGGCCCCCTGCCCT
TCGCCTGGGACATCCTGTCCCCCCAGTTCATGTACGGCTCCAAGGCGTACGTGAAGCACCCCGCCGACAT
CCCCGATTACAAGAAGCTGTCCTTCCCCGAGGGCTTCAAGTGGGAGCGCGTGATGAACTTCGAGGACGGC
GGTCTGGTGACCGTGACCCAGGACTCCTCCCTGCAGGACGGCACGCTGATCTACAAGGTGAAGATGCGCG
GCACCAACTTCCCCCCCGACGGCCCCGTAATGCAGAAGAAGACCATGGGCTGGGAGGCCTCCACCGAGCG
CCTGTACCCCCGCGACGGCGTGCTGAAGGGCGAGATCCACCAGGCCCTGAAGCTGAAGGACGGCGGCCAC
TACCTGGTGGAGTTCAAGACCATCTACATGGCCAAGAAGCCCGTGCAACTGCCCGGCTACTACTACGTGG
ACACCAAGCTGGACATCACCTCCCACAACGAGGACTACACCATCGTGGAACAGTACGAGCGCTCCGAGGG
CCGCCACCACCTGTTCCTGTACGGCATGGACGAGCTGTACAAGGGATCTGGAGCAACAAACTTCTCACTA
CTCAAACAAGCAGGTGACGTGGAGGAGAATCCCGGGCCTTCTAGAGGATCCGGCTCCGGCGAGGGCAGGG
GAAGTCTACTAACATGCGGGGACGTGGAGGAAAATCCCGGCCCAGCTAGCGTGTGATCAGAATTCATAAC
TTCGTATAATGTGTACTATACGAAGTTATGTCGACTCGACAATCAACCTCTGGATTACAAAATTTGTGAA
AGATTGACTGGTATTCTTAACTATGTTGCTCCTTTTACGCTATGTGGATACGCTGCTTTAATGCCTTTGT
ATCATGCTATTGCTTCCCGTATGGCTTTCATTTTCTCCTCCTTGTATAAATCCTGGTTGCTGTCTCTTTA
TGAGGAGTTGTGGCCCGTTGTCAGGCAACGTGGCGTGGTGTGCACTGTGTTTGCTGACGCAACCCCCACT
GGTTGGGGCATTGCCACCACCTGTCAGCTCCTTTCCGGGACTTTCGCTTTCCCCCTCCCTATTGCCACGG
CGGAACTCATCGCCGCCTGCCTTGCCCGCTGCTGGACAGGGGCTCGGCTGTTGGGCACTGACAATTCCGT
GGTGTTGTCGGGGAAGCTGACGTCCTTTCCATGGCTGCTCGCCTGTGTTGCCACCTGGATTCTGCGCGGG
ACGTCCTTCTGCTACGTCCCTTCGGCCCTCAATCCAGCGGACCTTCCTTCCCGCGGCCTGCTGCCGGCTC
TGCGGCCTCTTCCGCATCTTCGCCTTCGCCCTCAGACGAGTCGGATCTCCCTTTGGGCCGCCTCCCCGCC
TGGAATTAATTCGAGCTCGGTACCTTTAAGACCAATGACTTACAAGGCAGCTGTAGATCTTAGCCACTTT
TTAAAAGAAAAGGGGGGACTGGAAGGGCTACGTAACTCCCAACGAAGACAAGATCTGCTTTTTGCTTGTA
CTGGGTCTCTCTGGTTAGACCAGATCTGAGCCTGGGAGCTCTCTGGCTAACTAGGGAACCCACTGCTTAA
GCCTCAATAAAGCTTGCCTTGAGTGCTTCAAGTAGTGTGTGCCCGTCTGTTGTGTGACTCTGGTAACTAG
AGATCCCTCAGACCCTTTTAGTCAGTGTGGAAAATCTCTAGCAGTAGTAGTTCATGTCATCTTATTATTC
AGTATTTATAACTTGCAAAGAAATGAATATCAGAGAGTGAGAGGAACTTGTTTATTGCAGCTTATAATGG
TTACAAATAAAGCAATAGCATCACAAATTTCACAAATAAAGCATTTTTTTCACTGCATTCTAGTTGTGGT
TTGTCCAAACTCATCAATGTATCTTATCATGTCTGGCTCTAGCTATCCCGCCCCTAACTCCGCCCATCCC
GCCCCTAACTCCGCCCAGTTCCGCCCATTCTCCGCCCCATGGCTGACTAATTTTTTTTATTTATGCAGAG
GCCGAGGCCGCCTCGGCCTCTGAGCTATTCCAGAAGTAGTGAGGAGGCTTTTTTGGAGGCCTAGGGACGT
ACCCAATTCGCCCTATAGTGAGTCGTATTACGCGCGCTCACTGGCCGTCGTTTTACAACGTCGTGACTGG
GAAAACCCTGGCGTTACCCAACTTAATCGCCTTGCAGCACATCCCCCTTTCGCCAGCTGGCGTAATAGCG
AAGAGGCCCGCACCGATCGCCCTTCCCAACAGTTGCGCAGCCTGAATGGCGAATGGG
[124 nt withheld, positions 5868-5991]
C
[91 nt withheld, positions 5993-6083]
A
[49 nt withheld, positions 6085-6133]
CCTTTGACGTTGGAGTCCACGTTCTTT
[37 nt withheld, positions 6161-6197]
ACCCTATCTCGGTCTATTCTTTTGATTTATAAGGGATTTTGCCGATTTCGGCCTATTGGTTAAAAAATGA
GCTGATTTAACAAAAATTTAACGCGAATTTTAACAAAATATTAACGCTTACAATTTAGGTGGCACTTTTC
GGGGAAATGTGCGCGGAACCCCTATTTGTTTATTTTTCTAAATACATTCAAATATGTATCCGCTCATGAG
ACAATAACCCTGATAAATGCTTCAATAATATTGAAAAAGGAAGAGTATGAGTATTCAACATTTCCGTGTC
GCCCTTATTCCCTTTTTTGCGGCATTTTGCCTTCCTGTTTTTGCTCACCCAGAAACGCTGGTGAAAGTAA
AAGATGCTGAAGATCAGTTGGGTGCACGAGTGGGTTACATCGAACTGGATCTCAACAGCGGTAAGATCCT
TGAGAGTTTTCGCCCCGAAGAACGTTTTCCAATGATGAGCACTTTTAAAGTTCTGCTATGTGGCGCGGTA
TTATCCCGTATTGACGCCGGGCAAGAGCAACTCGGTCGCCGCATACACTATTCTCAGAATGACTTGGTTG
AGTACTCACCAGTCACAGAAAAGCATCTTACGGATGGCATGACAGTAAGAGAATTATGCAGTGCTGCCAT
AACCATGAGTGATAACACTGCGGCCAACTTACTTCTGACAACGATCGGAGGACCGAAGGAGCTAACCGCT
TTTTTGCACAACATGGGGGATCATGTAACTCGCCTTGATCGTTGGGAACCGGAGCTGAATGAAGCCATAC
CAAACGACGAGCGTGACACCACGATGCCTGTAGCAATGGCAACAACGTTGCGCAAACTATTAACTGGCGA
ACTACTTACTCTAGCTTCCCGGCAACAATTAATAGACTGGATGGAGGCGGATAAAGTTGCAGGACCACTT
CTGCGCTCGGCCCTTCCGGCTGGCTGGTTTATTGCTGATAAATCTGGAGCCGGTGAGCGTGGGTCTCGCG
GTATCATTGCAGCACTGGGGCCAGATGGTAAGCCCTCCCGTATCGTAGTTATCTACACGACGGGGAGTCA
GGCAACTATGGATGAACGAAATAGACAGATCGCTGAGATAGGTGCCTCACTGATTAAGCATTGGTAACTG
TCAGACCAAGTTTACTCATATATACTTTAGATTGATTTAAAACTTCATTTTTAATTTAAAAGGATCTAGG
TGAAGATCCTTTTTGATAATCTCATGACCAAAATCCCTTAACGTGAGTTTTCGTTCCACTGAGCGTCAGA
CCCCGTAGAAAAGATCAAAGGATCTTC
