Features (pLannotate 1.2.2; 30 found; start..end, strand, type, name):
      8..229     +  promoter       RSV promoter: Rous sarcoma virus enhancer/promoter
    236..413     +  LTR            5' LTR (truncated): truncated 5' long terminal repeat (LTR) from HIV-1
    457..582     +  misc_feature   HIV-1 Ψ: packaging signal of human immunodeficiency virus type 1
    566..929     +  CDS            HIV-1 gag (fragment): gag protein from human immunodeficiency virus 1; gag
   1075..1308    +  misc_feature   RRE: The Rev response element (RRE) of HIV-1 allows for Rev-dependent mRNA export from the nucleus to the cytoplasm.
   1685..1785    +  CDS            Rev (fragment): human immunodeficiency virus 1 (HIV-1) Rev protein; rev; enhances nuclear export of unspliced and incompletely spliced viral mRNAs
   1835..1952    +  misc_feature   cPPT/CTS: central polypurine tract and central termination sequence of HIV-1
   1999..2032    -  protein_bind   lox5171: Cre-mediated recombination occurs in the 8-bp core sequence (GTACACAT). lox5171 sites are compatible with each other, but incompatible with loxP or loxN sites (Lee and Saito, 1988). Cre recombinase
   2047..2317    +  protein_bind   tetracycline response element: contains seven copies of the tetracycline operator tetO tetracycline repressor TetR
   2328..2345    +  misc_feature   MCS (fragment): pUC18/19 multiple cloning site
   2350..2388    +  promoter       minimal CMV promoter: human cytomegalovirus (CMV) immediate early promoter
   2501..3202    +  CDS            dTomato: dTomato is a basic (constitutively fluorescent) orange fluorescent protein published in 2004, derived from Discosoma sp.. It is reported to be a somewhat slowly-maturing dimer with low acid sensitivity.
   3290..3342    +  CDS            T2A (fragment): 2A peptide from Thosea asigna virus capsid protein Eukaryotic ribosomes fail to insert a peptide bond between the Gly and Pro residues, yielding separate polypeptides.
   3365..3398    -  protein_bind   lox5171: Cre-mediated recombination occurs in the 8-bp core sequence (GTACACAT). lox5171 sites are compatible with each other, but incompatible with loxP or loxN sites (Lee and Saito, 1988). Cre recombinase
   3410..3998    +  misc_feature   WPRE: woodchuck hepatitis virus posttranscriptional regulatory element
   4019..4156    +  CDS            nef (fragment): NEF_HV1LA - Experimental evidence at protein level: Swiss-Prot protein existence level 1. Extracellular Nef protein targets CD4(+) T-lymphocytes for apoptosis by interacting with CXCR4 surface receptors. From Human immunodeficiency virus type 1 group M subtype B (isolate Lai) (HIV-1).
   4142..4322    +  LTR            5' LTR (truncated): truncated 5' long terminal repeat (LTR) from HIV-1
   4394..4515    +  polyA_signal   SV40 poly(A) signal: SV40 polyadenylation signal
   4555..4690    +  rep_origin     SV40 ori: SV40 origin of replication
   4711..4729    -  promoter       T7 promoter: promoter for bacteriophage T7 RNA polymerase
   4737..4892    +  CDS            lacZα (fragment): LacZα fragment of β-galactosidase; lacZ fragment
   4900..5355    +  rep_origin     f1 ori (sequence partly withheld): f1 bacteriophage origin of replication; arrow indicates direction of (+) strand synthesis
   5384..5488    +  promoter       AmpR promoter: bla
   5489..6349    +  CDS            AmpR: β-lactamase; bla; confers resistance to ampicillin, carbenicillin, and related antibiotics
   6520..7108    +  rep_origin     ori: high-copy-number ColE1/pMB1/pBR322/pUC origin of replication
   7291..7383    +  CDS            lacI (fragment): lac repressor; lacI; The lac repressor binds to the lac operator to inhibit transcription in E. coli. This inhibition can be relieved by adding lactose or isopropyl-β-D-thiogalactopyranoside (IPTG).
   7396..7417    +  protein_bind   CAP binding site: CAP binding activates transcription in the presence of cAMP. E. coli catabolite activator protein
   7432..7462    +  promoter       lac promoter: promoter for the E. coli lac operon
   7470..7486    +  protein_bind   lac operator: The lac repressor binds to the lac operator to inhibit transcription in E. coli. This inhibition can be relieved by adding lactose or isopropyl-β-D-thiogalactopyranoside (IPTG). lac repressor encoded by lacI
   7531..7549    +  promoter       T3 promoter: promoter for bacteriophage T3 RNA polymerase
>Addgene plasmid #58749 | pUltra-dox | analyzer sequence | sequence record 92491
AGCTTAATGTAGTCTTATGCAATACTCTTGTAGTCTTGCAACATGGTAACGATGAGTTAGCAACATGCCT
TACAAGGAGAGAAAAAGCACCGTGCATGCCGATTGGTGGAAGTAAGGTGGTACGATCGTGCCTTATTAGG
AAGGCAACAGACGGGTCTGACATGGATTGGACGAACCACTGAATTGCCGCATTGCAGAGATATTGTATTT
AAGTGCCTAGCTCGATACAATAAACGGGTCTCTCTGGTTAGACCAGATCTGAGCCTGGCTCTCTGGCTAA
CTAGGGAACCCACTGCTTAAGCCTCAATAAAGCTTGCCTTGAGTGCTTCAAGTAGTGTGTGCCCGTCTGT
TGTGTGACTCTGGTAACTAGAGATCCCTCAGACCCTTTTAGTCAGTGTGGAAAATCTCTAGCAGTGGCGC
CCGAACAGGGACCTGAAAGCGAAAGGGAAACCAGAGCTCTCTCGACGCAGGACTCGGCTTGCTGAAGCGC
GCACGGCAAGAGGCGAGGGGCGGCGACTGGTGAGTACGCCAAAAATTTTGACTAGCGGAGGCTAGAAGGA
GAGAGATGGGTGCGAGAGCGTCAGTATTAAGCGGGGGAGAATTAGATCGCGATGGGAAAAAATTCGGTTA
AGGCCAGGGGGAAAGAAAAAATATAAATTAAAACATATAGTATGGGCAAGCAGGGAGCTAGAACGATTCG
CAGTTAATCCTGGCCTGTTAGAAACATCAGAAGGCTGTAGACAAATACTGGGACAGCTACAACCATCCCT
TCAGACAGGATCAGAAGAACTTAGATCATTATATAATACAGTAGCAACCCTCTATTGTGTGCATCAAAGG
ATAGAGATAAAAGACACCAAGGAAGCTTTAGACAAGATAGAGGAAGAGCAAAACAAAAGTAAGACCACCG
CACAGCAAGCGGCCGCTGATCTTCAGACCTGGAGGAGGAGATATGAGGGACAATTGGAGAAGTGAATTAT
ATAAATATAAAGTAGTAAAAATTGAACCATTAGGAGTAGCACCCACCAAGGCAAAGAGAAGAGTGGTGCA
GAGAGAAAAAAGAGCAGTGGGAATAGGAGCTTTGTTCCTTGGGTTCTTGGGAGCAGCAGGAAGCACTATG
GGCGCAGCGTCAATGACGCTGACGGTACAGGCCAGACAATTATTGTCTGGTATAGTGCAGCAGCAGAACA
ATTTGCTGAGGGCTATTGAGGCGCAACAGCATCTGTTGCAACTCACAGTCTGGGGCATCAAGCAGCTCCA
GGCAAGAATCCTGGCTGTGGAAAGATACCTAAAGGATCAACAGCTCCTGGGGATTTGGGGTTGCTCTGGA
AAACTCATTTGCACCACTGCTGTGCCTTGGAATGCTAGTTGGAGTAATAAATCTCTGGAACAGATTTGGA
ATCACACGACCTGGATGGAGTGGGACAGAGAAATTAACAATTACACAAGCTTAATACACTCCTTAATTGA
AGAATCGCAAAACCAGCAAGAAAAGAATGAACAAGAATTATTGGAATTAGATAAATGGGCAAGTTTGTGG
AATTGGTTTAACATAACAAATTGGCTGTGGTATATAAAATTATTCATAATGATAGTAGGAGGCTTGGTAG
GTTTAAGAATAGTTTTTGCTGTACTTTCTATAGTGAATAGAGTTAGGCAGGGATATTCACCATTATCGTT
TCAGACCCACCTCCCAACCCCGAGGGGACCCGACAGGCCCGAAGGAATAGAAGAAGAAGGTGGAGAGAGA
GACAGAGACAGATCCATTCGATTAGTGAACGGATCGGCACTGCGTGCGCCAATTCTGCAGACAAATGGCA
GTATTCATCCACAATTTTAAAAGAAAAGGGGGGATTGGGGGGTACAGTGCAGGGGAAAGAATAGTAGACA
TAATAGCAACAGACATACAAACTAAAGAATTACAAAAACAAATTACAAAAATTCAAAATTTTCGGGTTTA
TTACAGGGACAGCAGAGATCCAGTTTGGTTAATTAACGATAACTTCGTATAATGTGTACTATACGAAGTT
ATCTCGAGTTTACCACTCCCTATCAGTGATAGAGAAAAGTGAAAGTCGAGTTTACCACTCCCTATCAGTG
ATAGAGAAAAGTGAAAGTCGAGTTTACCACTCCCTATCAGTGATAGAGAAAAGTGAAAGTCGAGTTTACC
ACTCCCTATCAGTGATAGAGAAAAGTGAAAGTCGAGTTTACCACTCCCTATCAGTGATAGAGAAAAGTGA
AAGTCGAGTTTACCACTCCCTATCAGTGATAGAGAAAAGTGAAAGTCGAGTTTACCACTCCCTATCAGTG
ATAGAGAAAAGTGAAAGTCGAGCTCGGTACCCGGGTCGAGGTAGGCGTGTACGGTGGGAGGCCTATATAA
GCAGAGCTCGTTTAGTGAACCGTCAGATCGCCTGGAGACGCCATCCACGCTGTTTTGACCTCCATAGAAG
ACACCGGGACCGATCCAGCCTCCGCGGACCGGTGGATCGATCCCGCCACCATGGTGAGCAAGGGCGAGGA
GGTCATCAAAGAGTTCATGCGCTTCAAGGTGCGCATGGAGGGCTCCATGAACGGCCACGAGTTCGAGATC
GAGGGCGAGGGCGAGGGCCGCCCCTACGAGGGCACCCAGACCGCCAAGCTGAAGGTGACCAAGGGCGGCC
CCCTGCCCTTCGCCTGGGACATCCTGTCCCCCCAGTTCATGTACGGCTCCAAGGCGTACGTGAAGCACCC
CGCCGACATCCCCGATTACAAGAAGCTGTCCTTCCCCGAGGGCTTCAAGTGGGAGCGCGTGATGAACTTC
GAGGACGGCGGTCTGGTGACCGTGACCCAGGACTCCTCCCTGCAGGACGGCACGCTGATCTACAAGGTGA
AGATGCGCGGCACCAACTTCCCCCCCGACGGCCCCGTAATGCAGAAGAAGACCATGGGCTGGGAGGCCTC
CACCGAGCGCCTGTACCCCCGCGACGGCGTGCTGAAGGGCGAGATCCACCAGGCCCTGAAGCTGAAGGAC
GGCGGCCACTACCTGGTGGAGTTCAAGACCATCTACATGGCCAAGAAGCCCGTGCAACTGCCCGGCTACT
ACTACGTGGACACCAAGCTGGACATCACCTCCCACAACGAGGACTACACCATCGTGGAACAGTACGAGCG
CTCCGAGGGCCGCCACCACCTGTTCCTGTACGGCATGGACGAGCTGTACAAGGGATCTGGAGCAACAAAC
TTCTCACTACTCAAACAAGCAGGTGACGTGGAGGAGAATCCCGGGCCTTCTAGAGGATCCGGCTCCGGCG
AGGGCAGGGGAAGTCTACTAACATGCGGGGACGTGGAGGAAAATCCCGGCCCAGCTAGCGTGTGATCAGA
ATTCATAACTTCGTATAATGTGTACTATACGAAGTTATGTCGACTCGACAATCAACCTCTGGATTACAAA
ATTTGTGAAAGATTGACTGGTATTCTTAACTATGTTGCTCCTTTTACGCTATGTGGATACGCTGCTTTAA
TGCCTTTGTATCATGCTATTGCTTCCCGTATGGCTTTCATTTTCTCCTCCTTGTATAAATCCTGGTTGCT
GTCTCTTTATGAGGAGTTGTGGCCCGTTGTCAGGCAACGTGGCGTGGTGTGCACTGTGTTTGCTGACGCA
ACCCCCACTGGTTGGGGCATTGCCACCACCTGTCAGCTCCTTTCCGGGACTTTCGCTTTCCCCCTCCCTA
TTGCCACGGCGGAACTCATCGCCGCCTGCCTTGCCCGCTGCTGGACAGGGGCTCGGCTGTTGGGCACTGA
CAATTCCGTGGTGTTGTCGGGGAAGCTGACGTCCTTTCCATGGCTGCTCGCCTGTGTTGCCACCTGGATT
CTGCGCGGGACGTCCTTCTGCTACGTCCCTTCGGCCCTCAATCCAGCGGACCTTCCTTCCCGCGGCCTGC
TGCCGGCTCTGCGGCCTCTTCCGCATCTTCGCCTTCGCCCTCAGACGAGTCGGATCTCCCTTTGGGCCGC
CTCCCCGCCTGGAATTAATTCGAGCTCGGTACCTTTAAGACCAATGACTTACAAGGCAGCTGTAGATCTT
AGCCACTTTTTAAAAGAAAAGGGGGGACTGGAAGGGCTACGTAACTCCCAACGAAGACAAGATCTGCTTT
TTGCTTGTACTGGGTCTCTCTGGTTAGACCAGATCTGAGCCTGGGAGCTCTCTGGCTAACTAGGGAACCC
ACTGCTTAAGCCTCAATAAAGCTTGCCTTGAGTGCTTCAAGTAGTGTGTGCCCGTCTGTTGTGTGACTCT
GGTAACTAGAGATCCCTCAGACCCTTTTAGTCAGTGTGGAAAATCTCTAGCAGTAGTAGTTCATGTCATC
TTATTATTCAGTATTTATAACTTGCAAAGAAATGAATATCAGAGAGTGAGAGGAACTTGTTTATTGCAGC
TTATAATGGTTACAAATAAAGCAATAGCATCACAAATTTCACAAATAAAGCATTTTTTTCACTGCATTCT
AGTTGTGGTTTGTCCAAACTCATCAATGTATCTTATCATGTCTGGCTCTAGCTATCCCGCCCCTAACTCC
GCCCATCCCGCCCCTAACTCCGCCCAGTTCCGCCCATTCTCCGCCCCATGGCTGACTAATTTTTTTTATT
TATGCAGAGGCCGAGGCCGCCTCGGCCTCTGAGCTATTCCAGAAGTAGTGAGGAGGCTTTTTTGGAGGCC
TAGGGACGTACCCAATTCGCCCTATAGTGAGTCGTATTACGCGCGCTCACTGGCCGTCGTTTTACAACGT
CGTGACTGGGAAAACCCTGGCGTTACCCAACTTAATCGCCTTGCAGCACATCCCCCTTTCGCCAGCTGGC
GTAATAGCGAAGAGGCCCGCACCGATCGCCCTTCCCAACAGTTGCGCAGCCTGAATGGCGAATGGCGCG
[124 nt withheld, positions 4900-5023]
C
[91 nt withheld, positions 5025-5115]
A
[49 nt withheld, positions 5117-5165]
CCTTTGACGTTGGAGTCCACGTTCTTT
[37 nt withheld, positions 5193-5229]
ACCCTATCTCGGTCTATTCTTTTGATTTATAAGGGATTTTGCCGATTTCGGCCTATTGGTTAAAAAATGA
GCTGATTTAACAAAAATTTAACGCGAATTTTAACAAAATATTAACGTTTACAATTTCCCAGGTGGCACTT
TTCGGGGAAATGTGCGCGGAACCCCTATTTGTTTATTTTTCTAAATACATTCAAATATGTATCCGCTCAT
GAGACAATAACCCTGATAAATGCTTCAATAATATTGAAAAAGGAAGAGTATGAGTATTCAACATTTCCGT
GTCGCCCTTATTCCCTTTTTTGCGGCATTTTGCCTTCCTGTTTTTGCTCACCCAGAAACGCTGGTGAAAG
TAAAAGATGCTGAAGATCAGTTGGGTGCACGAGTGGGTTACATCGAACTGGATCTCAACAGCGGTAAGAT
CCTTGAGAGTTTTCGCCCCGAAGAACGTTTTCCAATGATGAGCACTTTTAAAGTTCTGCTATGTGGCGCG
GTATTATCCCGTATTGACGCCGGGCAAGAGCAACTCGGTCGCCGCATACACTATTCTCAGAATGACTTGG
TTGAGTACTCACCAGTCACAGAAAAGCATCTTACGGATGGCATGACAGTAAGAGAATTATGCAGTGCTGC
CATAACCATGAGTGATAACACTGCGGCCAACTTACTTCTGACAACGATCGGAGGACCGAAGGAGCTAACC
GCTTTTTTGCACAACATGGGGGATCATGTAACTCGCCTTGATCGTTGGGAACCGGAGCTGAATGAAGCCA
TACCAAACGACGAGCGTGACACCACGATGCCTGTAGCAATGGCAACAACGTTGCGCAAACTATTAACTGG
CGAACTACTTACTCTAGCTTCCCGGCAACAATTAATAGACTGGATGGAGGCGGATAAAGTTGCAGGACCA
CTTCTGCGCTCGGCCCTTCCGGCTGGCTGGTTTATTGCTGATAAATCTGGAGCCGGTGAGCGTGGGTCTC
GCGGTATCATTGCAGCACTGGGGCCAGATGGTAAGCCCTCCCGTATCGTAGTTATCTACACGACGGGGAG
TCAGGCAACTATGGATGAACGAAATAGACAGATCGCTGAGATAGGTGCCTCACTGATTAAGCATTGGTAA
CTGTCAGACCAAGTTTACTCATATATACTTTAGATTGATTTAAAACTTCATTTTTAATTTAAAAGGATCT
AGGTGAAGATCCTTTTTGATAATCTCATGACCAAAATCCCTTAACGTGAGTTTTCGTTCCACTGAGCGTC
AGACCCCGTAGAAAAGATCAAAGGATCTTCTTGAGATCCTTTTTTTCTGCGCGTAATCTGCTGCTTGCAA
ACAAAAAAACCACCGCTACCAGCGGTGGTTTGTTTGCCGGATCAAGAGCTACCAACTCTTTTTCCGAAGG
TAACTGGCTTCAGCAGAGCGCAGATACCAAATACTGTCCTTCTAGTGTAGCCGTAGTTAGGCCACCACTT
CAAGAACTCTGTAGCACCGCCTACATACCTCGCTCTGCTAATCCTGTTACCAGTGGCTGCTGCCAGTGGC
GATAAGTCGTGTCTTACCGGGTTGGACTCAAGACGATAGTTACCGGATAAGGCGCAGCGGTCGGGCTGAA
CGGGGGGTTCGTGCACACAGCCCAGCTTGGAGCGAACGACCTACACCGAACTGAGATACCTACAGCGTGA
GCTATGAGAAAGCGCCACGCTTCCCGAAGGGAGAAAGGCGGACAGGTATCCGGTAAGCGGCAGGGTCGGA
ACAGGAGAGCGCACGAGGGAGCTTCCAGGGGGAAACGCCTGGTATCTTTATAGTCCTGTCGGGTTTCGCC
ACCTCTGACTTGAGCGTCGATTTTTGTGATGCTCGTCAGGGGGGCGGAGCCTATGGAAAAACGCCAGCAA
CGCGGCCTTTTTACGGTTCCTGGCCTTTTGCTGGCCTTTTGCTCACATGTTCTTTCCTGCGTTATCCCCT
GATTCTGTGGATAACCGTATTACCGCCTTTGAGTGAGCTGATACCGCTCGCCGCAGCCGAACGACCGAGC
GCAGCGAGTCAGTGAGCGAGGAAGCGGAAGAGCGCCCAATACGCAAACCGCCTCTCCCCGCGCGTTGGCC
GATTCATTAATGCAGCTGGCACGACAGGTTTCCCGACTGGAAAGCGGGCAGTGAGCGCAACGCAATTAAT
GTGAGTTAGCTCACTCATTAGGCACCCCAGGCTTTACACTTTATGCTTCCGGCTCGTATGTTGTGTGGAA
TTGTGAGCGGATAACAATTTCACACAGGAAACAGCTATGACCATGATTACGCCAAGCGCGCAATTAACCC
TCACTAAAGGGAACAAAAGCTGGAGCTGCA
