>Addgene plasmid #58749 | pUltra-dox | addgene partial sequence | sequence record 93939 | WPRE-R 5'-CATAGCGTAAAAGGAGCAACA-3'
AATTTTGTAATCCAGAGGTTGATTGTCGAGTCGACATAACTTCGTATAGTACACATTATACGAAGTTATG
AATTCTGATCACACGCTAGCTGGGCCGGGATTTTCCTCCACGTCCCCGCATGTTAGTAGACTTCCCCTGC
CCTCGCCGGAGCCGGATCCTCTAGAAGGCCCGGGATTCTCCTCCACGTCACCTGCTTGTTTGAGTAGTGA
GAAGTTTGTTGCTCCAGATCCCTTGTACAGCTCGTCCATGCCGTACAGGAACAGGTGGTGGCGGCCCTCG
GAGCGCTCGTACTGTTCCACGATGGTGTAGTCCTCGTTGTGGGAGGTGATGTCCAGCTTGGTGTCCACGT
AGTAGTAGCCGGGCAGTTGCACGGGCTTCTTGGCCATGTAGATGGTCTTGAACTCCACCAGGTAGTGGCC
GCCGTCCTTCAGCTTCAGGGCCTGGTGGATCTCGCCCTTCAGCACGCCGTCGCGGGGGTACAGGCGCTCG
GTGGAGGCCTCCCAGCCCATGGTCTTCTTCTGCATTACGGGGCCGTCGGGGGGGAAGTTGGTGCCGCGCA
TCTTCACCTTGTAGATCAGCGTGCCGTCCTGCAGGGAGGAGTCCTGGGTCACGGTCACCAGACCGCCGTC
CTCGAAGTTCATCACGCGCTCCCACTTGAAGCCCTCGGGGAAGGACAGCTTCTTGTAATCGGGGATGTCG
GCGGG
