>Addgene plasmid #58749 | pUltra-dox | addgene partial sequence | sequence record 93942 | pCEP-fwd 5'-AGAGCTCGTTTAGTGAACCG-3'
TTTTGACCTCCATAGAAGACACCGGGACCGATCCAGCCTCCGCGGACCGGTGGATCGATCCCGCCACCAT
GGTGAGCAAGGGCGAGGAGGTCATCAAAGAGTTCATGCGCTTCAAGGTGCGCATGGAGGGCTCCATGAAC
GGCCACGAGTTCGAGATCGAGGGCGAGGGCGAGGGCCGCCCCTACGAGGGCACCCAGACCGCCAAGCTGA
AGGTGACCAAGGGCGGCCCCCTGCCCTTC
